Addgene plasmid #227709: pUT_mNF-Cas13d-Triplex
Purpose: LPUtopia matching RMCE donor plasmid with mCherry-P2A-RfxCas13d Negative-Feedback circuit. Include a 3' UTR Triplex motif as a template backbone for MONARCH 2.0 system.
Depositing lab: Gabor Balazsi. Depositing organization: Stony Brook University. Publication: Optimizing a CRISPR-Cas13d Gene Circuit for Tunable Target RNA Downregulation with Minimal Collateral RNA Cutting. Wan Y, Helenek C, Coraci D, Balazsi G. ACS Synth Biol. 2024 Oct 18;13(10):3212-3230. doi: 10.1021/acssynbio.4c00271. Epub 2024 Oct 8. PubMed 39377757.
Backbone
  Vector backbone: pUt-mNF-Cas13d
  Backbone manufacturer: Balazsi Lab (Addgene # 224789)
  Total vector size (bp): 11901
  Vector type: Mammalian Expression, CRISPR, Synthetic Biology
  Selectable markers: Blasticidin
Growth in bacteria
  Bacterial resistance: Ampicillin, 100 μg/mL
  Growth temperature: 37°C
  Growth strain: NEB Stable
  Copy number: High Copy
Gene/Insert
  Gene/Insert name: mCherry-P2A-RfxCas13d-Triplex
  Species: Synthetic
  Insert size (bp): 3944
  Promoter: CMV-d2i
  Cloning method: Gibson Cloning
  Sequencing primers: 5′ taagaattcgattcgtcagtagg
Terms and licenses: Academic/Nonprofit Terms; Industry Terms: Not Available to Industry
Depositor comments: Please visit https://doi.org/10.1101/2024.05.11.593702 for bioRxiv preprint.
How to cite: pUT_mNF-Cas13d-Triplex was a gift from Gabor Balazsi (Addgene plasmid # 227709 ; http://n2t.net/addgene:227709 ; RRID:Addgene_227709)
