[The description below was written by a language model from this plasmid's Addgene catalogue record and pLannotate feature annotations shown in this document.]
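Description:
pUT_mNF-Cas13d-Triplex is a mammalian expression and synthetic-biology plasmid of roughly 11.9 kb, built on the pUt-mNF-Cas13d backbone. It serves as a recombinase-mediated cassette exchange (RMCE) donor matched to an "LPUtopia" landing pad. It is maintained in bacteria through a high-copy ColE1/pUC-type origin and ampicillin resistance. For mammalian cells it carries a blasticidin deaminase (bsr) cassette, in reverse orientation, driven by the SV40 enhancer/early promoter and ended by a β-globin poly(A) signal. A PGK promoter-driven truncated HSV thymidine kinase lies beside the bacterial origin and AmpR, and could plausibly allow counter-selection with nucleoside analogues, though the record does not say so. Only one minimal FRT site is annotated, so the full set of exchange sites cannot be determined from the feature table.

The payload is a negative-feedback gene circuit. The catalogue names the promoter CMV-d2i, and the annotation shows a CMV enhancer/promoter followed by short tet-operator-like fragments and a rabbit β-globin intron. Downstream is a reading frame annotated as an rtTA3 fragment with an SV40 NLS. This is probably the Tet-family regulator that acts on its own promoter, but its exact identity is not stated. mCherry and RfxCas13d follow, joined by P2A according to the catalogue, so red fluorescence reports the level of the RNA-targeting Cas13d. The unit ends with a WPRE and a bGH poly(A) signal. The 3' UTR Triplex motif, an RNA-stabilising structure, is the distinguishing addition here but is not annotated. No guide RNA cassette is annotated. The plasmid is intended as a template backbone for the MONARCH 2.0 system, aimed at tunable target RNA downregulation with minimal collateral cleavage.
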