Features (pLannotate 1.2.2; 31 found; start..end, strand, type, name):
    246..444     +  promoter       CMV promoter: human cytomegalovirus (CMV) immediate early promoter
    443..464     +  promoter       PLtetO-1 promoter (fragment): modified phage lambda PL promoter with tet operator sites (Lutz and Bujard, 1997)
    470..489     +  promoter       tight TRE promoter (fragment): Tet-responsive promoter PTight, consisting of seven tet operator sequences followed by the minimal CMV promoter
    556..580     +  misc_feature   MCS (fragment): pUC18/19 multiple cloning site
    581..641     +  promoter       SV40 promoter (fragment): SV40 early promoter
    672..1244    +  intron         β-globin intron: intron from rabbit β-globin gene
   1268..1887    +  CDS            rtTA3 (fragment): reverse tetracycline transactivator 3 activates expression from Tet-responsive promoters in the presence of doxycycline
   1886..1904    +  CDS            SV40 NLS (fragment): nuclear localization signal of SV40 (simian virus 40) large T antigen
   1970..2677    +  CDS            mCherry: mCherry is a basic (constitutively fluorescent) red fluorescent protein published in 2004, derived from Discosoma sp.. It is reported to be a very rapidly-maturing monomer with low acid sensitivity.
   2747..5647    +  CDS            RfxCas13d: RNA-targeting Type VI CRISPR protein from Ruminococcus flavefaciens strain XPD3002 (Konermann et al., 2018)
   5762..5781    +  CDS            3xFLAG (fragment): three tandem FLAG® epitope tags
   5909..5942    -  CDS            KanR (fragment): aminoglycoside phosphotransferase; aph(3')-Ia; confers resistance to kanamycin
   5950..5980    +  misc_feature   MCS (fragment): pUC18/19 multiple cloning site
   5994..6382    +  misc_feature   WPRE: woodchuck hepatitis virus posttranscriptional regulatory element
   6426..6650    +  polyA_signal   bGH poly(A) signal: bovine growth hormone polyadenylation signal
   6654..6675    +  promoter       SV40 promoter (fragment): SV40 enhancer and early promoter
   6696..6745    +  rep_origin     f1 ori (fragment): f1 bacteriophage origin of replication; arrow indicates direction of (+) strand synthesis
   6785..7179    -  polyA_signal   β-globin poly(A): human β-globin polyadenylation signal
   7191..7610    -  CDS            bsr: BSR_BACCE - Experimental evidence at protein level: Swiss-Prot protein existence level 1. Catalyzes the deamination of the cytosine moiety of the antibiotics blasticidin S, cytomycin and acetylblasticidin S. From Bacillus cereus.
   7619..7916    -  promoter       SV40 promoter: SV40 enhancer and early promoter
   8002..8039    -  misc_feature   HA-L (fragment): left homology arm from the adeno-associated virus integration site (AAVS1) within intron 1 of the human PPP1R12C gene
   8062..8166    +  promoter       AmpR promoter: bla
   8167..9027    +  CDS            AmpR: β-lactamase; bla; confers resistance to ampicillin, carbenicillin, and related antibiotics
   9060..9559    +  promoter       PGK promoter: mouse phosphoglycerate kinase 1 promoter
   9561..9579    +  promoter       Mini-TK promoter (fragment): minimal herpes simplex virus (HSV) thymidine kinase promoter
   9601..9636    +  5'UTR          HSV TK 5'-UTR (fragment): 5' untranslated region from the herpes simplex virus thymidine kinase gene
   9793..10788   +  CDS            ΔTK: truncated herpes simplex virus thymidine kinase (Salomon et al., 1995) confers sensitivity to nucleoside analogs such as acyclovir or ganciclovir
  10830..10878   +  polyA_signal   HSV TK poly(A) signal: herpes simplex virus thymidine kinase polyadenylation signal (Cole and Stacy, 1985)
  10902..11490   +  rep_origin     ori: high-copy-number ColE1/pMB1/pBR322/pUC origin of replication
  11497..11530   -  protein_bind   FRT (minimal): supports FLP-mediated excision but not integration (Turan and Bode, 2011) FLP recombinase from the Saccharomyces cerevisiae 2μ plasmid
  11677..245     +  enhancer       CMV enhancer (across the origin): human cytomegalovirus immediate early enhancer
>Addgene plasmid #227709 | pUT_mNF-Cas13d-Triplex | addgene full sequence | sequence record 450930 | Addgene NGS Result
TGACGTCAATAATGACGTATGTTCCCATAGTAACGCCAATAGGGACTTTCCATTGACGTCAATGGGTGGA
GTATTTACGGTAAACTGCCCACTTGGCAGTACATCAAGTGTATCATATGCCAAGTACGCCCCCTATTGAC
GTCAATGACGGTAAATGGCCCGCCTGGCATTATGCCCAGTACATGACCTTATGGGACTTTCCTACTTGGC
AGTACATCTACGTATTAGTCATCGCTATTACCATGGTGATGCGGTTTTGGCAGTACATCAATGGGCGTGG
ATAGCGGTTTGACTCACGGGGATTTCCAAGTCTCCACCCCATTGACGTCAATGGGAGTTTGTTTTGGCAC
CAAAATCAACGGGACTTTCCAAAATGTCGTAACAACTCCGCCCCATTGACGCAAATGGGCGGTAGGCGTG
TACGGTGGGAGGTCTATATAAGCATCCCTATCAGTGATAGAGATCAGATCTCCCTATCAGTGATAGAGAG
CTGTTTTGACCTCCATAGAAGACACCGGGACCGATCCAGCCTCCGGACTCTAGCGTTTAAACTTAAGCTT
GGTACCCGGGGATCCTCTAGGGCCTCTGAGCTATTCCAGAAGTAGTGAAGAGGCTTTTTTGGAGGCCTAG
GCTTTTGCAAAAAGCTCCGGATCGATCCTGAGAACTTCAGGGTGAGTTTGGGGACCCTTGATTGTTCTTT
CTTTTTCGCTATTGTAAAATTCATGTTATATGGAGGGGGCAAAGTTTTCAGGGTGTTGTTTAGAATGGGA
AGATGTCCCTTGTATCACCATGGACCCTCATGATAATTTTGTTTCTTTCACTTTCTACTCTGTTGACAAC
CATTGTCTCCTCTTATTTTCTTTTCATTTTCTGTAACTTTTTCGTTAAACTTTAGCTTGCATTTGTAACG
AATTTTTAAATTCACTTTTGTTTATTTGTCAGATTGTAAGTACTTTCTCTAATCACTTTTTTTTCAAGGC
AATCAGGGTATATTATATTGTACTTCAGCACAGTTTTAGAGAACAATTGTTATAATTAAATGATAAGGTA
GAATATTTCTGCATATAAATTCTGGCTGGCGTGGAAATATTCTTATTGGTAGAAACAACTACATCCTGGT
CATCATCCTGCCTTTCTCTTTATGGTTACAATGATATACACTGTTTGAGATGAGGATAAAATACTCTGAG
TCCAAACCGGGCCCCTCTGCTAACCATGTTCATGCCTTCTTCTTTTTCCTACAGGTCCTGCAGGCGCCAC
CATGGGTTCTAGACTGGACAAGAGCAAAGTCATAAACTCTGCTCTGGAATTACTCAATGAAGTCGGTATC
GAAGGCCTGACGACAAGGAAACTCGCTCAAAAGCTGGGAGTTGAGCAGCCTACCCTGTACTGGCACGTGA
AGAACAAGCGGGCCCTGCTCGATGCCCTGGCAATCGAGATGCTGGACAGGCATCATACCCACTTCTGCCC
CCTGGAAGGCGAGTCATGGCAAGACTTTCTGCGGAACAACGCCAAGTCATTCCGCTGTGCTCTCCTCTCA
CATCGCGACGGGGCTAAAGTGCATCTCGGCACCCGCCCAACAGAGAAACAGTACGAAACCCTGGAAAATC
AGCTCGCGTTCCTGTGTCAGCAAGGCTTCTCCCTGGAGAACGCACTGTACGCTCTGTCCGCCGTGGGCCA
CTTTACACTGGGCTGCGTATTGGAGGATCAGGAGCATCAAGTAGCAAAAGAGGAAAGAGAGACACCTACC
ACCGATTCTATGCCCCCACTTCTGAGACAAGCAATTGAGCTGTTCGACCATCAGGGAGCCGAACCTGCCT
TCCTTTTCGGCCTGGAACTAATCATATGTGGCCTGGAGAAACAGCTAAAGTGCGAAAGCGGCGGGCCAAA
AAAGAAGAGAAAGGGAAGCGGAGCTACTAACTTCAGCCTGCTGAAGCAGGCTGGAGACGTGGAGGAGAAC
CCTGGACCTATGGTGAGCAAGGGCGAGGAGGATAACATGGCCATCATCAAGGAGTTCATGCGCTTCAAGG
TGCACATGGAGGGCTCCGTGAACGGCCACGAGTTCGAGATCGAGGGCGAGGGCGAGGGCCGCCCCTACGA
GGGCACCCAGACCGCCAAGCTGAAGGTGACCAAGGGTGGCCCCCTGCCCTTCGCCTGGGACATCCTGTCC
CCTCAGTTCATGTACGGCTCCAAGGCCTACGTGAAGCACCCCGCCGACATCCCCGACTACTTGAAGCTGT
CCTTCCCCGAGGGCTTCAAGTGGGAGCGCGTGATGAACTTCGAGGACGGCGGCGTGGTGACCGTGACCCA
GGACTCCTCCCTGCAGGACGGCGAGTTCATCTACAAGGTGAAGCTGCGCGGCACCAACTTCCCCTCCGAC
GGCCCCGTAATGCAGAAGAAGACCATGGGCTGGGAGGCCTCCTCCGAGCGGATGTACCCCGAGGACGGCG
CCCTGAAGGGCGAGATCAAGCAGAGGCTGAAGCTGAAGGACGGCGGCCACTACGACGCTGAGGTCAAGAC
CACCTACAAGGCCAAGAAGCCCGTGCAGCTGCCCGGCGCCTACAACGTCAACATCAAGTTGGACATCACC
TCCCACAACGAGGACTACACCATCGTGGAACAGTACGAACGCGCCGAGGGCCGCCACTCCACCGGCGGCA
TGGACGAGCTGTACAAGGGCAGCGGAGCTACTAACTTCAGCCTGCTGAAGCAGGCTGGAGACGTGGAGGA
GAACCCTGGACCCGGGATGATCGAGAAAAAGAAGTCCTTCGCTAAGGGCATGGGCGTGAAGTCCACACTC
GTGTCCGGCTCCAAAGTGTACATGACAACCTTCGCCGAAGGCAGCGACGCCAGGCTGGAAAAGATCGTGG
AGGGCGACAGCATCAGGAGCGTGAATGAGGGCGAGGCCTTCAGCGCTGAAATGGCCGATAAAAACGCCGG
CTATAAGATCGGCAACGCCAAATTCAGCCATCCTAAGGGCTACGCCGTGGTGGCTAACAACCCTCTGTAT
ACAGGACCCGTCCAGCAGGATATGCTCGGCCTGAAGGAAACTCTGGAAAAGAGGTACTTCGGCGAGAGCG
CTGATGGCAATGACAATATTTGTATCCAGGTGATCCATAACATCCTGGACATTGAAAAAATCCTCGCCGA
ATACATTACCAACGCCGCCTACGCCGTCAACAATATCTCCGGCCTGGATAAGGACATTATTGGATTCGGC
AAGTTCTCCACAGTGTATACCTACGACGAATTCAAAGACCCCGAGCACCATAGGGCCGCTTTCAACAATA
ACGATAAGCTCATCAACGCCATCAAGGCCCAGTATGACGAGTTCGACAACTTCCTCGATAACCCCAGACT
CGGCTATTTCGGCCAGGCCTTTTTCAGCAAGGAGGGCAGAAATTACATCATCAATTACGGCAACGAATGC
TATGACATTCTGGCCCTCCTGAGCGGACTGAGACACTGGGTGGTCCACAACAACGAAGAAGAGTCCAGGA
TCTCCAGGACCTGGCTCTACAACCTCGATAAGAACCTCGACAACGAATACATCTCCACCCTCAACTACCT
CTACGACAGGATCACCAATGAGCTGACCAACTCCTTCTCCAAGAACTCCGCCGCCAACGTGAACTATATT
GCCGAAACTCTGGGAATCAACCCTGCCGAATTCGCCGAACAATATTTCAGATTCAGCATTATGAAAGAGC
AGAAAAACCTCGGATTCAATATCACCAAGCTCAGGGAAGTGATGCTGGACAGGAAGGATATGTCCGAGAT
CAGGAAAAATCATAAGGTGTTCGACTCCATCAGGACCAAGGTCTACACCATGATGGACTTTGTGATTTAT
AGGTATTACATCGAAGAGGATGCCAAGGTGGCTGCCGCCAATAAGTCCCTCCCCGATAATGAGAAGTCCC
TGAGCGAGAAGGATATCTTTGTGATTAACCTGAGGGGCTCCTTCAACGACGACCAGAAGGATGCCCTCTA
CTACGATGAAGCTAATAGAATTTGGAGAAAGCTCGAAAATATCATGCACAACATCAAGGAATTTAGGGGA
AACAAGACAAGAGAGTATAAGAAGAAGGACGCCCCTAGACTGCCCAGAATCCTGCCCGCTGGCCGTGATG
TTTCCGCCTTCAGCAAACTCATGTATGCCCTGACAATGTTCCTGGATGGCAAGGAGATCAACGACCTCCT
GACCACCCTGATTAATAAATTCGATAACATCCAGAGCTTCCTGAAGGTGATGCCTCTCATCGGAGTCAAC
GCTAAGTTCGTGGAGGAATACGCCTTTTTCAAAGACTCCGCCAAGATCGCCGATGAGCTGAGGCTGATCA
AGTCCTTCGCTAGAATGGGAGAACCTATTGCCGATGCCAGGAGGGCCATGTATATCGACGCCATCCGTAT
TTTAGGAACCAACCTGTCCTATGATGAGCTCAAGGCCCTCGCCGACACCTTTTCCCTGGACGAGAACGGA
AACAAGCTCAAGAAAGGCAAGCACGGCATGAGAAATTTCATTATTAATAACGTGATCAGCAATAAAAGGT
TCCACTACCTGATCAGATACGGTGATCCTGCCCACCTCCATGAGATCGCCAAAAACGAGGCCGTGGTGAA
GTTCGTGCTCGGCAGGATCGCTGACATCCAGAAAAAACAGGGCCAGAACGGCAAGAACCAGATCGACAGG
TACTACGAAACTTGTATCGGAAAGGATAAGGGCAAGAGCGTGAGCGAAAAGGTGGACGCTCTCACAAAGA
TCATCACCGGAATGAACTACGACCAATTCGACAAGAAAAGGAGCGTCATTGAGGACACCGGCAGGGAAAA
CGCCGAGAGGGAGAAGTTTAAAAAGATCATCAGCCTGTACCTCACCGTGATCTACCACATCCTCAAGAAT
ATTGTCAATATCAACGCCAGGTACGTCATCGGATTCCATTGCGTCGAGCGTGATGCTCAACTGTACAAGG
AGAAAGGCTACGACATCAATCTCAAGAAACTGGAAGAGAAGGGATTCAGCTCCGTCACCAAGCTCTGCGC
TGGCATTGATGAAACTGCCCCCGATAAGAGAAAGGACGTGGAAAAGGAGATGGCTGAAAGAGCCAAGGAG
AGCATTGACAGCCTCGAGAGCGCCAACCCCAAGCTGTATGCCAATTACATCAAATACAGCGACGAGAAGA
AAGCCGAGGAGTTCACCAGGCAGATTAACAGGGAGAAGGCCAAAACCGCCCTGAACGCCTACCTGAGGAA
CACCAAGTGGAATGTGATCATCAGGGAGGACCTCCTGAGAATTGACAACAAGACATGTACCCTGTTCAGG
AACAAGGCCGTCCATCTGGAAGTGGCCAGGTATGTCCACGCCTATATCAACGACATTGCCGAGGTCAATT
CCTACTTCCAACTGTACCATTACATCATGCAGAGAATTATCATGAATGAGAGGTACGAGAAAAGCAGCGG
AAAGGTGTCCGAGTACTTCGACGCTGTGAATGACGAGAAGAAGTACAACGATAGGCTCCTGAAACTGCTG
TGTGTGCCTTTCGGCTACTGTATCCCCAGGTTTAAGAACCTGAGCATCGAGGCCCTGTTCGATAGGAACG
AGGCCGCCAAGTTCGACAAGGAGAAAAAGAAAGTGTCCGGCAATTCCACTAGTGCTCCCAAGAAAAAGCG
CAAGGTAGGTGGAAGCCCAGCAGCTAAAAGAGTTAAATTGGATGGATCCGATTATAAGGATCACGATGGA
GATTACAAGGACCACGACATAGACTACAAAGATGATGACGACAAGTAACGTACGTAAGAATTCGATTCGT
CAGTAGGGTTGTAAAGGTTTTTCTTTTCCTGAGAAAACAACCTTTTGTTTTCTCAGGTTTTGCTTTTTGG
CCTTTCCCTAGCTTTAAAAAAAAAAAGCAAAACTCACCGAGGCAGTTCCATAGGATGGCAAGGCCGCGAC
TCTAGAGTCGACCTGCAGGCATGCAAGCTTGATATCAGGCCGCAATCAACCTCTGGATTACAAAATTTGT
GAAAGATTGACTGGTATTCTTAACTATGTTGCTCCTTTTACGCTATGTGGATACGCTGCTTTAATGCCTT
TGTATCATGCTATTGCTTCCCGTATGGCTTTCATTTTCTCCTCCTTGTATAAATCCTGGTTGCTGTCTCT
TTATGAGGAGTTGTGGCCCGTTGTCAGGCAACGTGGCGTGGTGTGCACTGTGTTTGCTGACGCAACCCCC
ACTGGTTGGGGCATTGCCACCACCTGTCAGCTCCTTTCCGGGACTTTCGCTTTCCCCCTCCCTATTGCCA
CGGCGGAACTCATCGCCGCCTGCCTTGCCCGCTGCTGGACAGGGGCTCGGCTGTTGGGCACTGACAATTC
CGTGGTGTTGTCCTCGAGTCTAGAGGGCCCGTTTAAACCCGCTGATCAGCCTCGACTGTGCCTTCTAGTT
GCCAGCCATCTGTTGTTTGCCCCTCCCCCGTGCCTTCCTTGACCCTGGAAGGTGCCACTCCCACTGTCCT
TTCCTAATAAAATGAGGAAATTGCATCGCATTGTCTGAGTAGGTGTCATTCTATTCTGGGGGGTGGGGTG
GGGCAGGACAGCAAGGGGGAGGATTGGGAAGACAATAGCAGGCATGCTGGGGATGCGGTGGGCTCTATGG
CTTCTGAGGCGGAAAGAACCAGCTGGGGCTCTAGGGGGTATCCCCACGCGCCCTGTAGCGGCGCATTAAG
CGCGGCGGGTGTGGTGGTTACGCGCTAAAGCAAGTAAAACCTCTACAAATGTGGTATGGAATTCTAAAAT
ACAGCATAGCAAAACTTTAACCTCCAAATCAAGCCTCTACTTGAATCCTTTTCTGAGGGATGAATAAGGC
ATAGGCATCAGGGGCTGTTGCCAATGTGCATTAGCTGTTTGCAGCCTCACCTTCTTTCATGGAGTTTAAG
ATATAGTGTATTTTCCCAAGGTTTGAACTAGCTCTTCATTTCTTTATGTTTTAAATGCACTGACCTCCCA
CATTCCCTTTTTAGTAAAATATTCAGAAATAATTTAAATACATCATTGCAATGAAAATAAATGTTTTTTA
TTAGGCAGAATCCAGATGCTCAAGGCCCTTCATAATATCCCCCAGTTTAGTAGTTGGACTTAGGGAACAA
AGGAACCTTTAATAGAAATTGGACAGCAAGAAAGCGAGCTTCTAGCTTTAGTTCCTGGTGTACTTGAGGG
GGATGAGTTCCTCAATGGTGGTTTTGACCAGCTTGCCATTCATCTCAATGAGCACAAAGCAGTCAGGAGC
ATAGTCAGAGATGAGCTCTCTGCACATGCCACAGGGGCTGACCACCCTGATGGATCTGTCCACCTCATCA
GAGTAGGGGTGCCTGACAGCCACAATGGTGTCAAAGTCCTTCTGCCCGTTGCTCACAGCAGACCCAATGG
CAATGGCTTCAGCACAGACAGTGACCCTGCCAATGTAGGCCTCAATGTGGACAGCAGAGATGATCTCCCC
AGTCTTGGTCCTGATGGCCGCCCCGACATGGTGCTTGTTGTCCTCATAGAGCATGGTGATCTTCTCAGTG
GCGACCTCCACCAGCTCCAGATCCTGCTGAGAGATGTTGAAGGTCTTCATGGTAGCCTCCAAAAAAGCCT
CCTCACTACTTCTGGAATAGCTCAGAGGCCGAGGCGGCCTCGGCCTCTGCATAAATAAAAAAAATTAGTC
AGCCATGGGGCGGAGAATGGGCGGAACTGGGCGGAGTTAGGGGCGGGATGGGCGGAGTTAGGGGCGGGAC
TATGGTTGCTGACTAATTGAGATGCATGCTTTGCATACTTCTGCCTGCTGGGGAGCCTGGGGACTTTCCA
CACCTGGTTGCTGACTAATTGAGATGCATGCTTTGCATACTTCTGCCTGCTGGGGAGCCTGGGGACTTTC
CACACCCTAACTGACACACATTCCACAGCTGCGAAGAGAAGAGGTCAGGCCGAAGTTCCTATACTATTTG
AAGAATAGGAACTTCAAGCTTGCCCCACTGTGGGGTGGAGGGGACAGATAAAAGTACCCTGGCACTTTTC
GGGGAAATGTGCGCGGAACCCCTATTTGTTTATTTTTCTAAATACATTCAAATATGTATCCGCTCATGAG
ACAATAACCCTGATAAATGCTTCAATAATATTGAAAAAGGAAGAGTATGAGTATTCAACATTTCCGTGTC
GCCCTTATTCCCTTTTTTGCGGCATTTTGCCTTCCTGTTTTTGCTCACCCAGAAACGCTGGTGAAAGTAA
AAGATGCTGAAGATCAGTTGGGTGCACGAGTGGGTTACATCGAACTGGATCTCAACAGCGGTAAGATCCT
TGAGAGTTTTCGCCCCGAAGAACGTTTTCCAATGATGAGCACTTTTAAAGTTCTGCTATGTGGCGCGGTA
TTATCCCGTATTGACGCCGGGCAAGAGCAACTCGGTCGCCGCATACACTATTCTCAGAATGACTTGGTTG
AGTACTCACCAGTCACAGAAAAGCATCTTACGGATGGCATGACAGTAAGAGAATTATGCAGTGCTGCCAT
AACCATGAGTGATAACACTGCGGCCAACTTACTTCTGACAACGATCGGAGGACCGAAGGAGCTAACCGCT
TTTTTGCACAACATGGGGGATCATGTAACTCGCCTTGATCGTTGGGAACCGGAGCTGAATGAAGCCATAC
CAAACGACGAGCGTGACACCACGATGCCCGTAGCAATGGCAACAACGTTGCGCAAACTATTAACTGGCGA
ACTACTTACTCTAGCTTCCCGGCAACAATTAATAGACTGGATGGAGGCGGATAAAGTTGCAGGACCACTT
CTGCGCTCGGCCCTTCCGGCTGGCTGGTTTATTGCTGATAAATCTGGAGCCGGTGAGCGTGGGTCTCGCG
GTATCATTGCAGCACTGGGGCCAGATGGTAAGCCCTCCCGTATCGTAGTTATCTACACGACGGCGAGTCA
GGCAACTATGGATGAACGAAATAGACAGATCGCTGAGATAGGTGCCTCACTGATTAAGCATTGGTAACTG
TCAGACCAAGTTTATTCTACGGTTCTACCGGGTAGGGGAGGCGCTTTTCCCAAGGCAGTCTGGAGCATGC
GCTTTAGCAGCCCCGCTGGGCACTTGGCGCTACACAAGTGGCCTCTGGCCTCGCACACATTCCACATCCA
CCGGTAGGCGCCAACCGGCTCCGTTCTTTGGTGGCCCCTTCGCGCCACCTTCTACTCCTCCCCTAGTCAG
GAAGTTCCCCCCCGCCCCGCAGCTCGCGTCGTGCAGGACGTGACAAATGGAAGTAGCACGTCTCACTAGT
CTCGTGCAGATGGACAGCACCGCTGAGCAATGGAAGCGGGTAGGCCTTTGGGGCAGCGGCCAATAGCAGC
TTTGCTCCTTCGCTTTCTGGGCTCAGAGGCTGGGAAGGGGTGGGTCCGGGGGCGGGCTCAGGGGCGGGCT
CAGGGGCGGGGCGGGCGCCCGAAGGTCCTCCGGAGGCCCGGCATTCTGCACGCTTCAAAAGCGCACGTCT
GCCGCGCTGTTCTCCTCTTCCTCATCTCCGGGCCTTTCGACCTGCAGCGACCCGCTTAACAGCGTCAACA
GCGTGCCGCAGATCTTGGTGGCGTGAAACTCCCGCACCTCTTCGGCAAGCGCCTTGTAGAAGCGCGTATG
GCTTCGTACCCCTGCCATCAACACGCGTCTGCGTTCGACCAGGCTGCGCGTTCTCGCGGCCATAGCAACC
GACGTACGGCGTTGCGCCCTCGCCGGCAGCAAGAAGCCACGGAAGTCCGCCTGGAGCAGAAAATGCCCAC
GCTACTGCGGGTTTATATAGACGGTCCTCACGGGATGGGGAAAACCACCACCACGCAACTGCTGGTGGCC
CTGGGTTCGCGCGACGATATCGTCTACGTACCCGAGCCGATGACTTACTGGCAGGTGCTGGGGGCTTCCG
AGACAATCGCGAACATCTACACCACACAACACCGCCTCGACCAGGGTGAGATATCGGCCGGGGACGCGGC
GGTGGTAATGACAAGCGCCCAGATAACAATGGGCATGCCTTATGCCGTGACCGACGCCGTTCTGGCTCCT
CATATCGGGGGGGAGGCTGGGAGCTCACATGCCCCGCCCCCGGCCCTCACCCTCATCTTCGACCGCCATC
CCATCGCCGCCCTCCTGTGCTACCCGGCCGCGCGATACCTTATGGGCAGCATGACCCCCCAGGCCGTGCT
GGCGTTCGTGGCCCTCATCCCGCCGACCTTGCCCGGCACAAACATCGTGTTGGGGGCCCTTCCGGAGGAC
AGACACATCGACCGCCTGGCCAAACGCCAGCGCCCCGGCGAGCGGCTTGACCTGGCTATGCTGGCCGCGA
TTCGCCGCGTTTACGGGCTGCTTGCCAATACGGTGCGGTATCTGCAGGGCGGCGGGTCGTGGCGGGAGGA
TTGGGGACAGCTTTCGGGGACGGCCGTGCCGCCCCAGGGTGCCGAGCCCCAGAGCAACGCGGGCCCACGA
CCCCATATCGGGGACACGTTATTTACCCTGTTTCGGGCCCCCGAGTTGCTGGCCCCCAACGGCGACCTGT
ACAACGTGTTTGCCTGGGCCTTGGACGTCTTGGCCAAACGCCTCCGTCCCATGCACGTCTTTATCCTGGA
TTACGACCAATCGCCCGCCGGCTGCCGGGACGCCCTGCTGCAACTTACCTCCGGGATGGTCCAGACCCAC
GTCACCACCCCCGGCTCCATACCGACGATCTGCGACCTGGCGCGCACGTTTGCCCGGGAGATGGGGGAGG
CTAACTGAAACACGGAAGGAGACAATACCGGAAGGAACCCGCGCTATGACGGCAATAAAAAGACAGAATA
AAACGCACGGGTGTTGGGTCGTTTGTTCATAAACGCGCTCATAGGATCTTCTTGAGATCCTTTTTTTCTG
CGCGTAATCTGCTGCTTGCAAACAAAAAAACCACCGCTACCAGCGGTGGTTTGTTTGCCGGATCAAGAGC
TACCAACTCTTTTTCCGAAGGTAACTGGCTTCAGCAGAGCGCAGATACCAAATACTGTTCTTCTAGTGTA
GCCGTAGTTAGGCCACCACTTCAAGAACTCTGTAGCACCGCCTACATACCTCGCTCTGCTAATCCTGTTA
CCAGTGGCTGCTGCCAGTGGCGATAAGTCGTGTCTTACCGGGTTGGACTCAAGACGATAGTTACCGGATA
AGGCGCAGCGGTCGGGCTGAACGGGGGGTTCGTGCACACAGCCCAGCTTGGAGCGAACGACCTACACCGA
ACTGAGATACCTACAGCGTGAGCTATGAGAAAGCGCCACGCTTCCCGAAGGGAGAAAGGCGGACAGGTAT
CCGGTAAGCGGCAGGGTCGGAACAGGAGAGCGCACGAGGGAGCTTCCAGGGGGAAACGCCTGGTATCTTT
ATAGTCCTGTCGGGTTTCGCCACCTCTGACTTGAGCGTCGATTTTTGTGATGCTCGTCAGGGGGGCGGAG
CCTATGGAAAAACGCCGAAGTTCCTATACTTTCTAGAGAATAGGAACTTCACGGGCCAGATATACGCGAC
GGGCCAGATATACGCGACGGGCCAGATATACGCGACGGGCCAGATATACGCGACGGGCCAGATATACGCG
ACGGGCCAGATATACGCGACGGGCCAGATATACGCGACGGGCCAGATATACGCGTTGACATTGATTATTG
ACTAGTTATTAATAGTAATCAATTACGGGGTCATTAGTTCATAGCCCATATATGGAGTTCCGCGTTACAT
AACTTACGGTAAATGGCCCGCCTGGCTGACCGCCCAACGACCCCCGCCCAT
